>Addgene plasmid #122055 | pRRLSIN.cPPT.PGK.MD(ND2bHLH).WPRE | addgene full sequence | sequence record 237905 | Addgene NGS Result
GGGGATCCCATCGATTCGAATTCCCGCCACCATGGAGCTTCTATCGCCGCCACTCCGGGACATAGACTTG
ACAGGCCCCGACGGCTCTCTCTGCTCCTTTGAGACAGCAGACGACTTCTATGATGACCCGTGTTTCGACT
CACCAGACCTGCGCTTTTTTGAGGACCTGGACCCGCGCCTGGTGCACATGGGAGCCCTCCTGAAACCGGA
GGAGCACGCACACTTCCCTACTGCGGTGCACCCAGGCCCAGGCGCTCGTGAGGATGAGCATGTGCGCGCG
CCCAGCGGGCACCACCAGGCGGGTCGCTGCTTGCTGTGGGCCTGCAAGGCGTGCAAGCGCAAGACCACCA
ACGCTGATCGGCGCCAGAAGGCCAACGCGCGGGAGCGCAACCGCATGCACGACCTGAACGCGGCTCTGGA
CAACCTGCGCAAGGTGGTGCCCTGCTACTCCAAGACGCAGAAGCTGTCCAAGATCGAGACCCTGCGCCTG
GCCAAGAACTACATCTGGGCTCTCTCGGAGATCTTGCGCTCCGGGCAGGACGCCGCGCCCCCTGGCGCCG
CTGCCTTCTACGCACCTGGACCGCTGCCCCCAGGCCGTGGCAGCGAGCACTACAGTGGCGACTCAGATGC
ATCCAGCCCGCGCTCCAACTGCTCTGATGGCATGATGGATTACAGCGGCCCCCCAAGCGGCCCCCGGCGG
CAGAATGGCTACGACACCGCCTACTACAGTGAGGCGGCGCGCGAGTCCAGGCCAGGGAAGAGTGCGGCTG
TGTCGAGCCTCGACTGCCTGTCCAGCATAGTGGAGCGCATCTCCACAGACAGCCCCGCTGCGCCTGCGCT
GCTTTTGGCAGATGCACCACCAGAGTCGCCTCCGGGTCCGCCAGAGGGGGCATCCCTAAGCGACACAGAA
CAGGGAACCCAGACCCCGTCTCCCGACGCCGCCCCTCAGTGTCCTGCAGGCTCAAACCCCAATGCGATTT
ATCAGGTGCTTTGAGTCGAGCCTCTAGAACTATAGTGAGTCGTATTACTCGACAATCAACCTCTGGATTA
CAAAATTTGTGAAAGATTGACTGGTATTCTTAACTATGTTGCTCCTTTTACGCTATGTGGATACGCTGCT
TTAATGCCTTTGTATCATGCTATTGCTTCCCGTATGGCTTTCATTTTCTCCTCCTTGTATAAATCCTGGT
TGCTGTCTCTTTATGAGGAGTTGTGGCCCGTTGTCAGGCAACGTGGCGTGGTGTGCACTGTGTTTGCTGA
CGCAACCCCCACTGGTTGGGGCATTGCCACCACCTGTCAGCTCCTTTCCGGGACTTTCGCTTTCCCCCTC
CCTATTGCCACGGCGGAACTCATCGCCGCCTGCCTTGCCCGCTGCTGGACAGGGGCTCGGCTGTTGGGCA
CTGACAATTCCGTGGTGTTGTCGGGGAAGCTGACGTCCTTTCCATGGCTGCTCGCCTGTGTTGCCACCTG
GATTCTGCGCGGGACGTCCTTCTGCTACGTCCCTTCGGCCCTCAATCCAGCGGACCTTCCTTCCCGCGGC
CTGCTGCCGGCTCTGCGGCCTCTTCCGCGTCTTCGCCTTCGCCCTCAGACGAGTCGGATCTCCCTTTGGG
CCGCCTCCCCGCCTGGAATTCGAGCTCGGTACCTTTAAGACCAATGACTTACAAGGCAGCTGTAGATCTT
AGCCACTTTTTAAAAGAAAAGGGGGGACTGGAAGGGCTAATTCACTCCCAACGAAGACAAGATCTGCTTT
TTGCTTGTACTGGGTCTCTCTGGTTAGACCAGATCTGAGCCTGGGAGCTCTCTGGCTAACTAGGGAACCC
ACTGCTTAAGCCTCAATAAAGCTTGCCTTGAGTGCTTCAAGTAGTGTGTGCCCGTCTGTTGTGTGACTCT
GGTAACTAGAGATCCCTCAGACCCTTTTAGTCAGTGTGGAAAATCTCTAGCAGTAGTAGTTCATGTCATC
TTATTATTCAGTATTTATAACTTGCAAAGAAATGAATATCAGAGAGTGAGAGGAACTTGTTTATTGCAGC
TTATAATGGTTACAAATAAAGCAATAGCATCACAAATTTCACAAATAAAGCATTTTTTTCACTGCATTCT
AGTTGTGGTTTGTCCAAACTCATCAATGTATCTTATCATGTCTGGCTCTAGCTATCCCGCCCCTAACTCC
GCCCATCCCGCCCCTAACTCCGCCCAGTTCCGCCCATTCTCCGCCCCATGGCTGACTAATTTTTTTTATT
TATGCAGAGGCCGAGGCCGCCTCGGCCTCTGAGCTATTCCAGAAGTAGTGAGGAGGCTTTTTTGGAGGCC
TAGGGACGTACCCAATTCGCCCTATAGTGAGTCGTATTACGCGCGCTCACTGGCCGTCGTTTTACAACGT
CGTGACTGGGAAAACCCTGGCGTTACCCAACTTAATCGCCTTGCAGCACATCCCCCTTTCGCCAGCTGGC
GTAATAGCGAAGAGGCCCGCACCGATCGCCCTTCCCAACAGTTGCGCAGCCTGAATGGCGAATGGG
[124 nt withheld, positions 2517-2640]
C
[91 nt withheld, positions 2642-2732]
A
[49 nt withheld, positions 2734-2782]
CCTTTGACGTTGGAGTCCACGTTCTTT
[37 nt withheld, positions 2810-2846]
ACCCTATCTCGGTCTATTCTTTTGATTTATAAGGGATTTTGCCGATTTCGGCCTATTGGTTAAAAAATGA
GCTGATTTAACAAAAATTTAACGCGAATTTTAACAAAATATTAACGCTTACAATTTAGGTGGCACTTTTC
GGGGAAATGTGCGCGGAACCCCTATTTGTTTATTTTTCTAAATACATTCAAATATGTATCCGCTCATGAG
ACAATAACCCTGATAAATGCTTCAATAATATTGAAAAAGGAAGAGTATGAGTATTCAACATTTCCGTGTC
GCCCTTATTCCCTTTTTTGCGGCATTTTGCCTTCCTGTTTTTGCTCACCCAGAAACGCTGGTGAAAGTAA
AAGATGCTGAAGATCAGTTGGGTGCACGAGTGGGTTACATCGAACTGGATCTCAACAGCGGTAAGATCCT
TGAGAGTTTTCGCCCCGAAGAACGTTTTCCAATGATGAGCACTTTTAAAGTTCTGCTATGTGGCGCGGTA
TTATCCCGTATTGACGCCGGGCAAGAGCAACTCGGTCGCCGCATACACTATTCTCAGAATGACTTGGTTG
AGTACTCACCAGTCACAGAAAAGCATCTTACGGATGGCATGACAGTAAGAGAATTATGCAGTGCTGCCAT
AACCATGAGTGATAACACTGCGGCCAACTTACTTCTGACAACGATCGGAGGACCGAAGGAGCTAACCGCT
TTTTTGCACAACATGGGGGATCATGTAACTCGCCTTGATCGTTGGGAACCGGAGCTGAATGAAGCCATAC
CAAACGACGAGCGTGACACCACGATGCCTGTAGCAATGGCAACAACGTTGCGCAAACTATTAACTGGCGA
ACTACTTACTCTAGCTTCCCGGCAACAATTAATAGACTGGATGGAGGCGGATAAAGTTGCAGGACCACTT
CTGCGCTCGGCCCTTCCGGCTGGCTGGTTTATTGCTGATAAATCTGGAGCCGGTGAGCGTGGGTCTCGCG
GTATCATTGCAGCACTGGGGCCAGATGGTAAGCCCTCCCGTATCGTAGTTATCTACACGACGGGGAGTCA
GGCAACTATGGATGAACGAAATAGACAGATCGCTGAGATAGGTGCCTCACTGATTAAGCATTGGTAACTG
TCAGACCAAGTTTACTCATATATACTTTAGATTGATTTAAAACTTCATTTTTAATTTAAAAGGATCTAGG
TGAAGATCCTTTTTGATAATCTCATGACCAAAATCCCTTAACGTGAGTTTTCGTTCCACTGAGCGTCAGA
CCCCGTAGAAAAGATCAAAGGATCTTCTTGAGATCCTTTTTTTCTGCGCGTAATCTGCTGCTTGCAAACA
AAAAAACCACCGCTACCAGCGGTGGTTTGTTTGCCGGATCAAGAGCTACCAACTCTTTTTCCGAAGGTAA
CTGGCTTCAGCAGAGCGCAGATACCAAATACTGTTCTTCTAGTGTAGCCGTAGTTAGGCCACCACTTCAA
GAACTCTGTAGCACCGCCTACATACCTCGCTCTGCTAATCCTGTTACCAGTGGCTGCTGCCAGTGGCGAT
AAGTCGTGTCTTACCGGGTTGGACTCAAGACGATAGTTACCGGATAAGGCGCAGCGGTCGGGCTGAACGG
GGGGTTCGTGCACACAGCCCAGCTTGGAGCGAACGACCTACACCGAACTGAGATACCTACAGCGTGAGCT
ATGAGAAAGCGCCACGCTTCCCGAAGGGAGAAAGGCGGACAGGTATCCGGTAAGCGGCAGGGTCGGAACA
GGAGAGCGCACGAGGGAGCTTCCAGGGGGAAACGCCTGGTATCTTTATAGTCCTGTCGGGTTTCGCCACC
TCTGACTTGAGCGTCGATTTTTGTGATGCTCGTCAGGGGGGCGGAGCCTATGGAAAAACGCCAGCAACGC
GGCCTTTTTACGGTTCCTGGCCTTTTGCTGGCCTTTTGCTCACATGTTCTTTCCTGCGTTATCCCCTGAT
TCTGTGGATAACCGTATTACCGCCTTTGAGTGAGCTGATACCGCTCGCCGCAGCCGAACGACCGAGCGCA
GCGAGTCAGTGAGCGAGGAAGCGGAAGAGCGCCCAATACGCAAACCGCCTCTCCCCGCGCGTTGGCCGAT
TCATTAATGCAGCTGGCACGACAGGTTTCCCGACTGGAAAGCGGGCAGTGAGCGCAACGCAATTAATGTG
AGTTAGCTCACTCATTAGGCACCCCAGGCTTTACACTTTATGCTTCCGGCTCGTATGTTGTGTGGAATTG
TGAGCGGATAACAATTTCACACAGGAAACAGCTATGACCATGATTACGCCAAGCGCGCAATTAACCCTCA
CTAAAGGGAACAAAAGCTGGAGCTGCAAGCTTAATGTAGTCTTATGCAATACTCTTGTAGTCTTGCAACA
TGGTAACGATGAGTTAGCAACATGCCTTACAAGGAGAGAAAAAGCACCGTGCATGCCGATTGGTGGAAGT
AAGGTGGTACGATCGTGCCTTATTAGGAAGGCAACAGACGGGTCTGACATGGATTGGACGAACCACTGAA
TTGCCGCATTGCAGAGATATTGTATTTAAGTGCCTAGCTCGATACATAAACGGGTCTCTCTGGTTAGACC
AGATCTGAGCCTGGGAGCTCTCTGGCTAACTAGGGAACCCACTGCTTAAGCCTCAATAAAGCTTGCCTTG
AGTGCTTCAAGTAGTGTGTGCCCGTCTGTTGTGTGACTCTGGTAACTAGAGATCCCTCAGACCCTTTTAG
TCAGTGTGGAAAATCTCTAGCAGTGGCGCCCGAACAGGGACTTGAAAGCGAAAGGGAAACCAGAGGAGCT
CTCTCGACGCAGGACTCGGCTTGCTGAAGCGCGCACGGCAAGAGGCGAGGGGCGGCGACTGGTGAGTACG
CCAAAAATTTTGACTAGCGGAGGCTAGAAGGAGAGAGATGGGTGCGAGAGCGTCAGTATTAAGCGGGGGA
GAATTAGATCGCGATGGGAAAAAATTCGGTTAAGGCCAGGGGGAAAGAAAAAATATAAATTAAAACATAT
AGTATGGGCAAGCAGGGAGCTAGAACGATTCGCAGTTAATCCTGGCCTGTTAGAAACATCAGAAGGCTGT
AGACAAATACTGGGACAGCTACAACCATCCCTTCAGACAGGATCAGAAGAACTTAGATCATTATATAATA
CAGTAGCAACCCTCTATTGTGTGCATCAAAGGATAGAGATAAAAGACACCAAGGAAGCTTTAGACAAGAT
AGAGGAAGAGCAAAACAAAAGTAAGACCACCGCACAGCAAGCGGCCGCTGATCTTCAGACCTGGAGGAGG
AGATATGAGGGACAATTGGAGAAGTGAATTATATAAATATAAAGTAGTAAAAATTGAACCATTAGGAGTA
GCACCCACCAAGGCAAAGAGAAGAGTGGTGCAGAGAGAAAAAAGAGCAGTGGGAATAGGAGCTTTGTTCC
TTGGGTTCTTGGGAGCAGCAGGAAGCACTATGGGCGCAGCGTCAATGACGCTGACGGTACAGGCCAGACA
ATTATTGTCTGGTATAGTGCAGCAGCAGAACAATTTGCTGAGGGCTATTGAGGCGCAACAGCATCTGTTG
CAACTCACAGTCTGGGGCATCAAGCAGCTCCAGGCAAGAATCCTGGCTGTGGAAAGATACCTAAAGGATC
AACAGCTCCTGGGGATTTGGGGTTGCTCTGGAAAACTCATTTGCACCACTGCTGTGCCTTGGAATGCTAG
TTGGAGTAATAAATCTCTGGAACAGATTTGGAATCACACGACCTGGATGGAGTGGGACAGAGAAATTAAC
AATTACACAAGCTTAATACACTCCTTAATTGAAGAATCGCAAAACCAGCAAGAAAAGAATGAACAAGAAT
TATTGGAATTAGATAAATGGGCAAGTTTGTGGAATTGGTTTAACATAACAAATTGGCTGTGGTATATAAA
ATTATTCATAATGATAGTAGGAGGCTTGGTAGGTTTAAGAATAGTTTTTGCTGTACTTTCTATAGTGAAT
AGAGTTAGGCAGGGATATTCACCATTATCGTTTCAGACCCACCTCCCAACCCCGAGGGGACCCGACAGGC
CCGAAGGAATAGAAGAAGAAGGTGGAGAGAGAGACAGAGACAGATCCATTCGATTAGTGAACGGATCTCG
ACGGTATCGGTTAACTTTTAAAAGAAAAGGGGGGATTGGGGGGTACAGTGCAGGGGAAAGAATAGTAGAC
ATAATAGCAACAGACATACAAACTAAAGAATTACAAAAACAAATTACAAAAATTCAAAATTTTATCGATC
ACGAGACTAGCCTCGAGAAGCTTGATATCGAATTCCACGGGGTTGGGGTTGCGCCTTTTCCAAGGCAGCC
CTGGGTTTGCGCAGGGACGCGGCTGCTCTGGGCGTGGTTCCGGGAAACGCAGCGGCGCCGACCCTGGGTC
TCGCACATTCTTCACGTCCGTTCGCAGCGTCACCCGGATCTTCGCCGCTACCCTTGTGGGCCCCCCGGCG
ACGCTTCCTGCTCCGCCCCTAAGTCGGGAAGGTTCCTTGCGGTTCGCGGCGTGCCGGACGTGACAAACGG
AAGCCGCACGTCTCACTAGTACCCTCGCAGACGGACAGCGCCAGGGAGCAATGGCAGCGCGCCGACCGCG
ATGGGCTGTGGCCAATAGCGGCTGCTCAGCAGGGCGCGCCGAGAGCAGCGGCCGGGAAGGGGCGGTGCGG
GAGGCGGGGTGTGGGGCGGTAGTGTGGGCCCTGTTCCTGCCCGCGCGGTGTTCCGCATTCTGCAAGCCTC
CGGAGCGCACGTCGGCAGTCGGCTCCCTCGTTGACCGAATCACCGACCTCTCTCCCCAG
Features (pLannotate 1.2.2; 27 found; start..end, strand, type, name):
     32..991     +  CDS            Myod1: MYOD1_MOUSE - Also known as Myod. Experimental evidence at protein level: Swiss-Prot protein existence level 1. Acts as a transcriptional activator that promotes transcription of muscle-specific target genes and plays a role in muscle differentiation (PubMed:16901893). Together with MYF5 and MYOG, co-occupies muscle-specific gene promoter core region during myogenesis. Induces fibroblasts to differentiate into myoblasts. Interacts with and is inhibited by the twist protein. This interaction probably involves the basic domains of both proteins (PubMed:21798092, PubMed:3175662). From Mus musculu
   1010..1027    -  promoter       T7 promoter (fragment): promoter for bacteriophage T7 RNA polymerase
   1034..1622    +  misc_feature   WPRE: woodchuck hepatitis virus posttranscriptional regulatory element
   1639..1707    +  CDS            nef (fragment): NEF_HV1Z2 - Experimental evidence at protein level: Swiss-Prot protein existence level 1. Extracellular Nef protein targets CD4(+) T-lymphocytes for apoptosis by interacting with CXCR4 surface receptors. From Human immunodeficiency virus type 1 group M subtype D (isolate Z2/CDC-Z34) (HIV-1).
   1709..1942    +  LTR            3' LTR (ΔU3): self-inactivating 3' long terminal repeat (LTR) from HIV-1
   2014..2135    +  polyA_signal   SV40 poly(A) signal: SV40 polyadenylation signal
   2175..2310    +  rep_origin     SV40 ori: SV40 origin of replication
   2331..2349    -  promoter       T7 promoter: promoter for bacteriophage T7 RNA polymerase
   2357..2512    +  CDS            lacZα (fragment): LacZα fragment of β-galactosidase; lacZ fragment
   2517..2945    +  rep_origin     f1 ori (sequence partly withheld): f1 bacteriophage origin of replication; arrow indicates direction of (+) strand synthesis
   2998..3102    +  promoter       AmpR promoter: bla
   3103..3963    +  CDS            AmpR: β-lactamase; bla; confers resistance to ampicillin, carbenicillin, and related antibiotics
   4134..4722    +  rep_origin     ori: high-copy-number ColE1/pMB1/pBR322/pUC origin of replication
   4905..4997    +  CDS            lacI (fragment): lac repressor; lacI; The lac repressor binds to the lac operator to inhibit transcription in E. coli. This inhibition can be relieved by adding lactose or isopropyl-β-D-thiogalactopyranoside (IPTG).
   5010..5031    +  protein_bind   CAP binding site: CAP binding activates transcription in the presence of cAMP. E. coli catabolite activator protein
   5046..5076    +  promoter       lac promoter: promoter for the E. coli lac operon
   5084..5100    +  protein_bind   lac operator: The lac repressor binds to the lac operator to inhibit transcription in E. coli. This inhibition can be relieved by adding lactose or isopropyl-β-D-thiogalactopyranoside (IPTG). lac repressor encoded by lacI
   5145..5163    +  promoter       T3 promoter: promoter for bacteriophage T3 RNA polymerase
   5191..5417    +  promoter       RSV promoter: Rous sarcoma virus enhancer/promoter
   5418..5598    +  LTR            5' LTR (truncated): truncated 5' long terminal repeat (LTR) from HIV-1
   5645..5770    +  misc_feature   HIV-1 Ψ: packaging signal of human immunodeficiency virus type 1
   5754..6117    +  CDS            HIV-1 gag (fragment): gag protein from human immunodeficiency virus 1; gag
   6263..6496    +  misc_feature   RRE: The Rev response element (RRE) of HIV-1 allows for Rev-dependent mRNA export from the nucleus to the cytoplasm.
   6873..6973    +  CDS            Rev (fragment): human immunodeficiency virus 1 (HIV-1) Rev protein; rev; enhances nuclear export of unspliced and incompletely spliced viral mRNAs
   6992..7109    +  misc_feature   cPPT/CTS: central polypurine tract and central termination sequence of HIV-1
   7129..7152    -  misc_feature   MCS (fragment): pBluescript multiple cloning site
   7155..7665    +  promoter       hPGK promoter: human phosphoglycerate kinase 1 promoter
