[The description below was written by a language model from this plasmid's Addgene catalogue record and pLannotate feature annotations shown in this document.]
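Description:
pRRLSIN.cPPT.PGK.MD(ND2bHLH).WPRE is a third-generation, self-inactivating HIV-1-based lentiviral transfer plasmid for mammalian expression of a chimeric transcription factor in which the basic helix-loop-helix domain of MyoD is replaced by that of NeuroD2. It is propagated in E. coli under ampicillin selection (AmpR with its bla promoter). The annotated replicon is a ColE1/pUC-type origin, although the catalogue lists the plasmid as low copy and names a recombination-tolerant growth strain, as is usual for constructs with repeated LTRs. An f1 origin, an SV40 origin and poly(A) signal, and lac, T3 and T7 remnants are carried over from the cloning backbone. No mammalian selection marker or reporter is annotated.

The viral genome is transcribed from an RSV enhancer/promoter fused to a truncated 5' LTR, making production of genomic RNA Tat-independent. It is followed by the Ψ packaging signal with a partial gag sequence, the RRE for Rev-dependent nuclear export, and the cPPT/CTS, which aids nuclear import of the reverse-transcribed genome. The internal human PGK promoter drives the insert, which the automated annotation identifies as mouse Myod1. The NeuroD2 segment is not separately annotated, so the swap is known only from the catalogue description. A WPRE downstream enhances transcript accumulation and expression, and the ΔU3 3' LTR inactivates LTR promoter activity after integration, leaving PGK as the only active promoter. The sequenced record is slightly longer than the stated total size.

Packaging requires gag/pol, rev and envelope functions supplied in trans. The associated study addressed how bHLH binding-site specificity determines myogenic versus neurogenic lineage, which fits use of this chimera in transduced cells.
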