Addgene plasmid #122055: pRRLSIN.cPPT.PGK.MD(ND2bHLH).WPRE
Purpose: Lentiviral expression of a MyoD chimeric protein substituted with the NeuroD2 bHLH domain
Depositing lab: Stephen Tapscott. Depositing organization: Fred Hutchinson Cancer Center. Publication: Conversion of MyoD to a neurogenic factor: binding site specificity determines lineage. Fong AP, Yao Z, Zhong JW, Johnson NM, Farr GH 3rd, Maves L, Tapscott SJ. Cell Rep. 2015 Mar 31;10(12):1937-46. doi: 10.1016/j.celrep.2015.02.055. Epub 2015 Mar 19. PubMed 25801030.
Backbone
  Vector backbone: pRRLSIN.cPPT.PGK.WPRE
  Backbone size w/o insert (bp): 6667
  Total vector size (bp): 7630
  Vector type: Mammalian Expression, Lentiviral
Growth in bacteria
  Bacterial resistance: Ampicillin, 100 μg/mL
  Growth temperature: 37°C
  Growth strain: NEB Stable
  Copy number: Low Copy
Gene/Insert
  Cloning method: Unknown
  Sequencing primers: 5′ AGTCGGCTCCCTCGTTGACC; 3′ CAGCGTATCCACATAGCGTAAA
Terms and licenses: Academic/Nonprofit Terms; Industry Terms: Not Available to Industry
How to cite: pRRLSIN.cPPT.PGK.MD(ND2bHLH).WPRE was a gift from Stephen Tapscott (Addgene plasmid # 122055 ; http://n2t.net/addgene:122055 ; RRID:Addgene_122055)
