>Addgene plasmid #122055 | pRRLSIN.cPPT.PGK.MD(ND2bHLH).WPRE | depositor partial sequence | sequence record 232592 | MD(ND2bHLH) insert
ATGGAGCTTCTATCGCCGCCACTCCGGGACATAGACTTGACAGGCCCCGACGGCTCTCTCTGCTCCTTTG
AGACAGCAGACGACTTCTATGATGACCCGTGTTTCGACTCACCAGACCTGCGCTTTTTTGAGGACCTGGA
CCCGCGCCTGGTGCACATGGGAGCCCTCCTGAAACCGGAGGAGCACGCACACTTCCCTACTGCGGTGCAC
CCAGGCCCAGGCGCTCGTGAGGATGAGCATGTGCGCGCGCCCAGCGGGCACCACCAGGCGGGTCGCTGCT
TGCTGTGGGCCTGCAAGGCGTGCAAGCGCAAGACCACCAACGCTGATCGGCGCCAGAAGGCCAACGCGCG
GGAGCGCAACCGCATGCACGACCTGAACGCGGCTCTGGACAACCTGCGCAAGGTGGTGCCCTGCTACTCC
AAGACGCAGAAGCTGTCCAAGATCGAGACCCTGCGCCTGGCCAAGAACTACATCTGGGCTCTCTCGGAGA
TCTTGCGCTCCGGGCAGGACGCCGCGCCCCCTGGCGCCGCTGCCTTCTACGCACCTGGACCGCTGCCCCC
AGGCCGTGGCAGCGAGCACTACAGTGGCGACTCAGATGCATCCAGCCCGCGCTCCAACTGCTCTGATGGC
ATGATGGATTACAGCGGCCCCCCAAGCGGCCCCCGGCGGCAGAATGGCTACGACACCGCCTACTACAGTG
AGGCGGCGCGCGAGTCCAGGCCAGGGAAGAGTGCGGCTGTGTCGAGCCTCGACTGCCTGTCCAGCATAGT
GGAGCGCATCTCCACAGACAGCCCCGCTGCGCCTGCGCTGCTTTTGGCAGATGCACCACCAGAGTCGCCT
CCGGGTCCGCCAGAGGGGGCATCCCTAAGCGACACAGAACAGGGAACCCAGACCCCGTCTCCCGACGCCG
CCCCTCAGTGTCCTGCAGGCTCAAACCCCAATGCGATTTATCAGGTGCTTTGA
